>Addgene plasmid #222994 | HuEx-2xNLS-iGeoCas9(C2)-2xNLS_EGFP-g1 | addgene full sequence | sequence record 441065 | Addgene NGS Result
TTGAGATCCTTTTTTTCTGCGCGTAATCTGCTGCTTGCAAACAAAAAAACCACCGCTACCAGCGGTGGTT
TGTTTGCCGGATCAAGAGCTACCAACTCTTTTTCCGAAGGTAACTGGCTTCAGCAGAGCGCAGATACCAA
ATACTGTTCTTCTAGTGTAGCCGTAGTTAGGCCACCACTTCAAGAACTCTGTAGCACCGCCTACATACCT
CGCTCTGCTAATCCTGTTACCAGTGGCTGCTGCCAGTGGCGATAAGTCGTGTCTTACCGGGTTGGACTCA
AGACGATAGTTACCGGATAAGGCGCAGCGGTCGGGCTGAACGGGGGGTTCGTGCACACAGCCCAGCTTGG
AGCGAACGACCTACACCGAACTGAGATACCTACAGCGTGAGCTATGAGAAAGCGCCACGCTTCCCGAAGG
GAGAAAGGCGGACAGGTATCCGGTAAGCGGCAGGGTCGGAACAGGAGAGCGCACGAGGGAGCTTCCAGGG
GGAAACGCCTGGTATCTTTATAGTCCTGTCGGGTTTCGCCACCTCTGACTTGAGCGTCGATTTTTGTGAT
GCTCGTCAGGGGGGCGGAGCCTATGGAAAAACGCCAGCAACGCGGCCTTTTTACGGTTCCTGGCCTTTTG
CTGGCCTTTTGCTCACATGTACTAGTGAGGGCCTATTTCCCATGATTCCTTCATATTTGCATATACGATA
CAAGGCTGTTAGAGAGATAATTGGAATTAATTTGACTGTAAACACAAAGATATTAGTACAAAATACGTGA
CGTAGAAAGTAATAATTTCTTGGGTAGTTTGCAGTTTTAAAATTATGTTTTAAAATGGACTATCATATGC
TTACCGTAACTTGAAAGTATTTCGATTTCTTGGCTTTATATATCTTGTGGAAAGGACGAAACACCGCACG
ACTTCTTCAAGTCCGCCAGTCATAGTTCCCCTGAGAAATCAGGGTTACTATGATAAGGGCTTTCTGCCTA
AGGCAGACTGACCCGCGGCGTTGGGGATCGCCTGTCGCCCGCTTTTGGCGGGCATTCCCCATCCTTTTTT
TTAAGGTTGGGCCGCTCGAGCTAGTATAGCGGTACCCGTTACATAACTTACGGTAAATGGCCCGCCTGGC
TGACCGCCCAACGACCCCCGCCCATTGACGTCAATAGTAACGCCAATAGGGACTTTCCATTGACGTCAAT
GGGTGGAGTATTTACGGTAAACTGCCCACTTGGCAGTACATCAAGTGTATCATATGCCAAGTACGCCCCC
TATTGACGTCAATGACGGTAAATGGCCCGCCTGGCATTGTGCCCAGTACATGACCTTATGGGACTTTCCT
ACTTGGCAGTACATCTACGTATTAGTCATCGCTATTACCATGGTCGAGGTGAGCCCCACGTTCTGCTTCA
CTCTCCCCATCTCCCCCCCCTCCCCACCCCCAATTTTGTATTTATTTATTTTTTAATTATTTTGTGCAGC
GATGGGGGCGGGGGGGGGGGGGGGGCGCGCGCCGGGGGGGGGGGGGGGGGGSGRGGGGSGGGGSGGGGSG
RGGCGGAGAGGTGCGGCGGCAGCCAATCAGAGCGGCGCGCTCCGAAAGTTTCCTTTTATGGCGAGGCGGC
GGCGGCGGCGGCCCTATAAAAAGCGAAGCGCGCGGCGGGCGGGAGTCGCTGCGCGCTGCCTTCGCCCCGT
GCCCCGCTCCGCCGCCGCCTCGCGCCGCCCGCCCCGGCTCTGACTGACCGCGTTACTCCCACAGGTGAGC
GGGCGGGACGGCCCTTCTCCTCCGGGCTGTAATTAGCTGAGCAAGAGGTAAGGGTTTAAGGGATGGTTGG
TTGGTGGGGTATTAATGTTTAATTACCTGGAGCACCTGCCTGAAATCACTTTTTTTCAGGTTGGACCGGT
GCCACCTCGAGTCGACGCCACCATGGGTCCTAAGAAAAAGAGGAAGGTGGGAGGCTCACCAAAGAAGAAA
AGAAAGGTAGGCGGCTCTAACGCCATGAGATACAAAATCGGCCTGGACATTGGCATCACCAGCGTGGGCT
GGGCCGTGATGAACCTGGATATCCCTAGAATTGAGGACCTGGGCGTGAGAATCTTTGATCGGGCTGAAAA
CCCTCAGACGGGCGAAAGCCTGGCTCTGCCAAGAAGACTGGCAAGATCCGCCAGACGGAGACTCCGGAGA
AGAAAGCACAGATTGGAGAGAATCAGAAGACTGGTGATCAGAGAAGGCATCCTGACAAAGGAGGAACTGG
ACAAGCTGTTTGAAGAGAAACACGAGATCGACGTGTGGCAGCTGAGGGTGGAAGCCCTGGACAGAAAGCT
GAACAACGACGAGCTGGCCCGAGTGCTGTTACACCTGGCCAAACGGCGGGGATTCAAGTCTAACAGGAAA
AGCGAGAGAAGCAACAAAGAGAACTCTACAATGCTGAAGCACATCGAGGGAAACAGAGCCATCCTGAGCT
CTTACAGAACAGTGGGCGAGATGATCGTGAAAGATCCTAAGTTCGCCCTGCATAAGCGGAACAAAGGCGA
AAACTACATCAACACCATCGCCAGAGATGACCTGGAGAGGGAGATCAGACTGATCTTCTCCAAACAGAGG
GAGTTCGGCGACATGAGCTGCACCGAAGAGTTCGAGAACGAGTACATCACAATCTGGGCTAGCCAGCGGC
CTGTGGCCTCCAAGGACGACATCGAAAAGAAGGTTGGCTTCTGCACATTCGAGCCTAAGGAAAAAAGAGC
TCCTAAGGCCACATATACCTTCCAGAGCTTTATCGCCTGGGAACACATCAATAAGCTGCGGCTGATCTCT
CCAAGTGGCGCCCGGGGCCTCACCGACGAGGAACGTAGACTGCTGTACGAGCAGGCCTTTCAGAAGAACA
AGATCACCTACCACGATATCCGTACACTGCTGCACCTGCCCGATGATACATACTTCAAGGGAATCGTGTA
CGACCGCGGTGAGAGCCGGAAGCAGAACGAGAACATCCGGTTCCTGGAGCTCGACGCCTATCACCAGATC
CGGAAGGCCGTGGACAAGGTTTACGGCAAGGGCAAGAGCAGCTCTTTTCTGCCTATCGACTTCGACACCT
TCGGCTACGCCCTGACCCTGTTTAAGGACGATGCCGACATCCACTCTTACCTGCGCAACGAGTACGAGCA
AAATGGCAAGCGGATGCCTAATCTGGCTAACAAAGTGTATGACAACGAGCTGATCGAGGAACTTCTGAAC
CTGAGCTTCACAAAGTTCGGGCATCTGTCTCTGAAGGCCCTGCGGTCTATCCTGCCGTACATGGAACAAG
GCGAAGTGTACAGCTCTGCCTGTGAACGGGCCGGCTACACCTTCACCGGCCCCAAAAAAAAGCAGAAGAC
CATGCTGCTGCCTAACATCCAGCCTATTGCCAACCCGGTGGTCATGAGAGCCCTGACTCAGGCTAGAAAG
GTGGTGAACGCCATCATCAAGAAGTACGGCAGCCCTGTGAGCATCCACATCGAACTGGCTAGAGACCTGT
CCCAGACCTTCGACGAAAGACGGAAGACCAAGAAAGAGCAGGATGAGAACAGAAAGAAGAATGAAACCGC
CATTCGGCAACTGATGGAATACGGCCTGACACTGAATCCCACCGGTCATGACATCGTGAAGTTCAAGCTG
TGGAGCGAACAGAACGGCAGATGCGCCTACAGCCTGCAGCCCATCGAGATCGAACGGCTGCTGGAGCCTG
GCTACGTGGAGGTGGATCACGTGATTCCTTACAGCAGAAGCCTGGATGACAGCTACACCAACAAGGTGCT
GGTGCTGACCAGAGAGAATAGAGAGAAGGGCAACAGAATCCCTGCCGAGTACCTGGGAGTGGGCACAGAG
AGATGGCAGCAGTTCGAGACATTTGTGCTGACCAACAAGCAGTTCAGCAAGAAGAAACGGGACCGGCTGC
TGAGACTGCACTACGACGAGAACGAGGAAACCGAGTTCAAGAACAGAAACCTGAACGACACCAGATACAT
CAGCAGATTCTTCGCCAACTTCATCAGAGAGCACCTGAAGTTCGCCGAGTCTGACGACAAGCAAAAAGTG
TACACAGTGAATGGAAGAGTGACAGCCCACCTCAGAAGCCGGTGGGAGTTCAACAAAAATAGAGAGGAGA
GCGACCTGCACCACGCCGTTGACGCCGTGATCGTGGCTTGTACCACCCCTAGTGACATCGCCAAGGTGAC
AGCCTTCTACCAGAGAAGAGAACAGAACAAGGAACTGGCCAAGAAAACAGAACCCCACTTCCCTCAGCCT
TGGCCTCACTTTGCCGACGAGCTAAGAGCCCGGTTGAGCAAGCATCCTAAAGAGAGCATAAAAGCTTTAA
ATCTGGGCAACTACGATGATCAGAAACTGGAATCCCTGCAACCAGTCTTTGTGTCCAGAATGCCTAAACG
CAGCGTGACCGGCGCCGCTCACAGAGAAACTCTGAGAAGATACGTGGGCATCGATGAGCGTAGCGGCAAG
ATTCAGACCGTGGTGAAAACCAAGCTTAGCAAAATCAAGCTGGACGCCAGCGGACACTTCCCCATGTACG
GCAAAGAGAGCGATCCCCGCACATATGAGGCCATCCGACAGAGACTGCTGGAACACAACAACGACCCTAA
GAAGGCATTCCAGGGCCCTCTGTACAAGCCAAAGAAGAACGGCGAGCCTGGCCCCGTTATACGGACCGTC
AAGATCATCGATACCAGAAACCAGGTAATCCCTCTGAATGATGGCAAGACCGTGGCCTACAACAGCAATA
TCGTGAGAGTGGACGTGTTCGAAAAAGACGGAAAGTATTACTGCGTGCCAGTGTACACCATGGACATCAT
GAAGGGCATCCTGCCAAACAAGGCAATCGAGCCCAACAAGCCCTATTCTGAATGGAAGGAGATGACCGAG
GACTATACCTTCAGATTCAGCCTGTACCCCAATGATCTGATCCGGATCGAACTGCCTAGAGAGAAGACCG
TCAAGACAGCCGCCGGCGAAGAAATAAACGTGAAGGACGTGTTCGTGTACTACAAGACAATCGATAGCGC
CAATGGAGGCCTCGAACTGATCAGCCACGACCACAGATTTAGCCTGAGAGGCGTCGGCAGCCGGACCCTG
AAGAGATTCGAGAAATACCAGGTGGACGTGCTGGGAAATATCTACAAGGTGAGAGGCGAGAAAAGAGTTG
GACTGGCTTCTAGCGCCCACAGCAAACCCGGCAAGACCATCAGACCTCTGCAGAGCACCCGGGATGGCAG
CCCCAAAAAAAAGCGGAAGGTGGGCGGAAGCCCTAAGAAGAAGAGAAAAGTGGGATCCGGCGCAACAAAC
TTCTCTCTGCTGAAACAAGCCGGAGATGTCGAAGAGAATCCTGGACCGACCGAGTACAAGCCCACGGTGC
GCCTCGCCACCCGCGACGACGTCCCCAGGGCCGTACGCACCCTCGCCGCCGCGTTCGCCGACTACCCCGC
CACGCGCCACACCGTCGATCCGGACCGCCACATCGAGCGGGTCACCGAGCTGCAAGAACTCTTCCTCACG
CGCGTCGGGCTCGACATCGGCAAGGTGTGGGTCGCGGACGACGGCGCCGCGGTGGCGGTCTGGACCACGC
CGGAGAGCGTCGAAGCGGGGGCGGTGTTCGCCGAGATCGGCCCGCGCATGGCCGAGTTGAGCGGTTCCCG
GCTGGCCGCGCAGCAACAGATGGAAGGCCTCCTGGCGCCGCACCGGCCCAAGGAGCCCGCGTGGTTCCTG
GCCACCGTCGGAGTCTCGCCCGACCACCAGGGCAAGGGTCTGGGCAGCGCCGTCGTGCTCCCCGGAGTGG
AGGCGGCCGAGCGCGCCGGGGTGCCCGCCTTCCTGGAGACCTCCGCGCCCCGCAACCTCCCCTTCTACGA
GCGGCTCGGCTTCACCGTCACCGCCGACGTCGAGGTGCCCGAAGGACCGCGCACCTGGTGCATGACCCGC
AAGCCCGGTGCCTGAACGCGTTAAGAATTCCTAGAGCTCGCTGATCAGCCTCGACTGTGCCTTCTAGTTG
CCAGCCATCTGTTGTTTGCCCCTCCCCCGTGCCTTCCTTGACCCTGGAAGGTGCCACTCCCACTGTCCTT
TCCTAATAAAATGAGGAAATTGCATCGCATTGTCTGAGTAGGTGTCATTCTATTCTGGGGGGTGGGGTGG
GGCAGGACAGCAAGGGGGAGGATTGGGAAGAGAATAGCAGGCATGCTGGGGAGCGGCCGCAGGAACCCCT
AGTGATGGAGTTGGCCACTCCCTCTCTGCGCGCTCGCTCGCTCACTGAGGCCGGGCGACCAAAGGTCGCC
CGACGCCCGGGCTTTGCCCGGGCGGCCTCAGTGAGCGAGCGAGCGCGCAGCTGCCTGCAGGGGCGCCTGA
TGCGGTATTTTCTCCTTACGCATCTGTGCGGTATTTCACACCGCATA
[95 nt withheld, positions 6418-6512]
T
[46 nt withheld, positions 6514-6559]
C
[141 nt withheld, positions 6561-6701]
CCTTTGACGTTGGAGTCCACGTTCTTT
[37 nt withheld, positions 6729-6765]
ACTCTATCTCGGGCTATTCTTTTGATTTATAAGGGATTTTGCCGATTTCGGTCTATTGGTTAAAAAATGA
GCTGATTTAACAAAAATTTAACGCGAATTTTAACAAAATATTAACGTTTACAATTTTATGGTGCACTCTC
AGTACAATCTGCTCTGATGCCGCATAGTTAAGCCAGCCCCGACACCCGCCAACACCCGCTGACGCGCCCT
GACGGGCTTGTCTGCTCCCGGCATCCGCTTACAGACAAGCTGTGACCGTCTCCGGGAGCTGCATGTGTCA
GAGGTTTTCACCGTCATCACCGAAACGCGCGAGACGAAAGGGCCTCGTGATACGCCTATTTTTATAGGTT
AATGTCATGATAATAATGGTTTCTTAGACGTCAGGTGGCACTTTTCGGGGAAATGTGCGCGGAACCCCTA
TTTGTTTATTTTTCTAAATACATTCAAATATGTATCCGCTCATGAGACAATAACCCTGATAAATGCTTCA
ATAATATTGAAAAAGGAAGAGTATGAGTATTCAACATTTCCGTGTCGCCCTTATTCCCTTTTTTGCGGCA
TTTTGCCTTCCTGTTTTTGCTCACCCAGAAACGCTGGTGAAAGTAAAAGATGCTGAAGATCAGTTGGGTG
CACGAGTGGGTTACATCGAACTGGATCTCAACAGCGGTAAGATCCTTGAGAGTTTTCGCCCCGAAGAACG
TTTTCCAATGATGAGCACTTTTAAAGTTCTGCTATGTGGCGCGGTATTATCCCGTATTGACGCCGGGCAA
GAGCAACTCGGTCGCCGCATACACTATTCTCAGAATGACTTGGTTGAGTACTCACCAGTCACAGAAAAGC
ATCTTACGGATGGCATGACAGTAAGAGAATTATGCAGTGCTGCCATAACCATGAGTGATAACACTGCGGC
CAACTTACTTCTGACAACGATCGGAGGACCGAAGGAGCTAACCGCTTTTTTGCACAACATGGGGGATCAT
GTAACTCGCCTTGATCGTTGGGAACCGGAGCTGAATGAAGCCATACCAAACGACGAGCGTGACACCACGA
TGCCTGTAGCAATGGCAACAACGTTGCGCAAACTATTAACTGGCGAACTACTTACTCTAGCTTCCCGGCA
ACAATTAATAGACTGGATGGAGGCGGATAAAGTTGCAGGACCACTTCTGCGCTCGGCCCTTCCGGCTGGC
TGGTTTATTGCTGATAAATCTGGAGCCGGTGAGCGTGGAAGCCGCGGTATCATTGCAGCACTGGGGCCAG
ATGGTAAGCCCTCCCGTATCGTAGTTATCTACACGACGGGGAGTCAGGCAACTATGGATGAACGAAATAG
ACAGATCGCTGAGATAGGTGCCTCACTGATTAAGCATTGGTAACTGTCAGACCAAGTTTACTCATATATA
CTTTAGATTGATTTAAAACTTCATTTTTAATTTAAAAGGATCTAGGTGAAGATCCTTTTTGATAATCTCA
TGACCAAAATCCCTTAACGTGAGTTTTCGTTCCACTGAGCGTCAGACCCCGTAGAAAAGATCAAAGGATC
TTC
Features (pLannotate 1.2.2; 15 found; start..end, strand, type, name):
      1..589     +  rep_origin     ori: high-copy-number ColE1/pMB1/pBR322/pUC origin of replication
    657..897     +  promoter       U6 promoter: RNA polymerase III promoter for human U6 snRNA
    906..928     +  CDS            VN155(I152L) (fragment): improved N-terminal fragment of mVenus for use in bimolecular fluorescence complementation (BiFC) (Kodama and Hu, 2010)
   1087..1372    +  enhancer       CMV enhancer: human cytomegalovirus immediate early enhancer; contains an 18-bp deletion relative to the standard CMV enhancer
   1374..1651    +  promoter       chicken β-actin promoter: No description available
   1652..1879    +  intron         hybrid intron: hybrid between chicken β-actin (CBA) and minute virus of mice (MMV) introns (Gray et al., 2011)
   5368..5965    +  CDS            PuroR (fragment): puromycin N-acetyltransferase; pac from Streptomyces; confers resistance to puromycin
   6005..6116    +  polyA_signal   bGH poly(A) signal: bovine growth hormone polyadenylation signal
   6221..6361    +  repeat_region  AAV2 ITR: inverted terminal repeat of adeno-associated virus serotype 2 inverted
   6366..6417    -  misc_feature   bom (fragment): basis of mobility region from pBR322
   6436..6891    +  rep_origin     f1 ori (sequence partly withheld): f1 bacteriophage origin of replication; arrow indicates direction of (+) strand synthesis
   6892..6941    -  misc_feature   bom (fragment): basis of mobility region from pBR322
   7043..7078    -  CDS            rop (fragment): Rop protein, which maintains plasmids at low copy number; rop
   7173..7277    +  promoter       AmpR promoter: bla
   7278..8138    +  CDS            AmpR: β-lactamase; bla; confers resistance to ampicillin, carbenicillin, and related antibiotics
