[The description below was written by a language model from this plasmid's Addgene catalogue record and pLannotate feature annotations shown in this document.]
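Description:
HuEx-2xNLS-iGeoCas9(C2)-2xNLS_EGFP-g1 is an 8.3 kb all-in-one mammalian CRISPR expression plasmid that delivers both an engineered Cas9 nuclease and its guide RNA. The record names no parental backbone. In bacteria it is maintained at high copy from a ColE1/pUC-type origin and selected with ampicillin through the bla gene under its own promoter. An f1 phage origin is also present, along with short bom and rop fragments that appear to be backbone remnants. A single AAV2 inverted terminal repeat lies downstream of the expression cassette. With only one ITR annotated, the plasmid should not be assumed to be packageable as an AAV genome.

Two transcription units carry the payload. A human U6 RNA polymerase III promoter drives the sgRNA, whose spacer targets EGFP. The 23 nt "mVenus fragment" annotated immediately after U6 is most likely this EGFP-directed spacer, matched because of the GFP-family sequence similarity. The guide scaffold itself is not annotated. Downstream, a CAG-type promoter (CMV enhancer, chicken β-actin promoter and a hybrid intron) drives the iGeoCas9(C2) coding sequence, which is flanked by two nuclear localization signals at each end. This open reading frame is not annotated in the feature table but presumably fills the unannotated span between the intron and the puromycin marker. Puromycin N-acetyltransferase is recorded as a C-terminal fusion partner, though the nature of the linkage is not stated, and a bGH polyadenylation signal ends the transcript. Puromycin therefore allows enrichment of transfected cells. According to the record, the plasmid is intended for mammalian expression of this iGeoCas9 variant with an EGFP-targeting guide, which suits assays of editing activity that measure disruption of an EGFP reporter.
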