Addgene plasmid #222994: HuEx-2xNLS-iGeoCas9(C2)-2xNLS_EGFP-g1
Purpose: Mammalian expression of iGeoCas9(C2) construct with EGFP-targeting sgRNA
Depositing lab: Jennifer Doudna. Publication: Rapid DNA unwinding accelerates genome editing by engineered CRISPR-Cas9. Eggers AR, Chen K, Soczek KM, Tuck OT, Doherty EE, Xu B, Trinidad MI, Thornton BW, Yoon PH, Doudna JA. Cell. 2024 May 13:S0092-8674(24)00457-4. doi: 10.1016/j.cell.2024.04.031. PubMed 38781968.
Backbone
  Vector backbone: N/A
  Vector type: Mammalian Expression, CRISPR
  Selectable markers: Puromycin
Growth in bacteria
  Bacterial resistance: Ampicillin, 100 μg/mL
  Growth temperature: 37°C
  Growth strain: DH5alpha
  Copy number: High Copy
Gene/Insert
  Gene/Insert name: HuEx-2xNLS-iGeoCas9(C2)-2xNLS_EGFP-g1 (alt name: iGeoCas9(C2)_EGFP-g1)
  Species: Synthetic
  Promoter: pCAG
  Tag / fusion protein: Puro (C terminal on insert)
  Cloning method: Restriction Enzyme; 5′ cloning site SalI (unknown if destroyed); 3′ cloning site MluI (unknown if destroyed)
  Sequencing primers: 5′ tttcaggttggaccggtgccacct; 3′ tcgaggctgatcagcgagctcta
Terms and licenses: Academic/Nonprofit Terms; Industry Terms: Not Available to Industry
How to cite: HuEx-2xNLS-iGeoCas9(C2)-2xNLS_EGFP-g1 was a gift from Jennifer Doudna (Addgene plasmid # 222994 ; http://n2t.net/addgene:222994 ; RRID:Addgene_222994)
